Addgene plasmid #100632: YCe1514 HC_Kan_RFP-p22
Purpose: (Empty Backbone) EMMA toolkit part-entry vector position 22
Depositing lab: Yizhi Cai. Depositing organization: University of Edinburgh. Publication: EMMA: An Extensible Mammalian Modular Assembly Toolkit for the Rapid Design and Production of Diverse Expression Vectors. Martella A, Matjusaitis M, Auxillos J, Pollard SM, Cai Y. ACS Synth Biol. 2017 Apr 24. doi: 10.1021/acssynbio.7b00016. PubMed 28418644.
Backbone
  Vector backbone: pSMART HC_Kan
  Vector type: Synthetic Biology
Growth in bacteria
  Bacterial resistance: Kanamycin, 50 μg/mL
  Growth temperature: 37°C
  Growth strain: DH5alpha
  Copy number: High Copy
Gene/Insert
  Gene/Insert name: None
Terms and licenses: Academic/Nonprofit Terms; Industry Terms: Not Available to Industry
Depositor comments: It is used to standardize new parts for EMMA toolkit. New DNA fragments (parts) are cloned into this plasmid replacing the RFP gene through a BsaI Golden Gate reaction. The resulting plasmid will have the part flanked by BsmBI sites and the fusion sites corresponding to position 22 of EMMA platform.
How to cite: YCe1514 HC_Kan_RFP-p22 was a gift from Yizhi Cai (Addgene plasmid # 100632 ; http://n2t.net/addgene:100632 ; RRID:Addgene_100632)
