[The description below was written by a language model from this plasmid's Addgene catalogue record and pLannotate feature annotations shown in this document.]
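Description:
YCe1514 HC_Kan_RFP-p22 is an empty part-entry (domestication) vector from the EMMA toolkit, a modular Golden Gate system for building mammalian expression vectors. It is built on the pSMART HC_Kan backbone and is a small bacterial plasmid of about 2.9 kb. It replicates in E. coli from a high-copy ColE1/pUC-type origin and is selected with kanamycin through an aminoglycoside phosphotransferase gene, which the annotation places downstream of a cat promoter. As is typical of this backbone, transcription terminators (tonB, T7Te, T3Te) flank the resistance gene, the origin and the cloning region, insulating inserted DNA from read-through transcription in either direction.

The plasmid carries no insert of interest. In its place is a bacterial mRFP1 dropout cassette bounded by BioBrick prefix and suffix sequences. The cassette consists of a lac promoter with its CAP binding site and lac operator (plus a short lacI remnant), the mRFP1 coding sequence, and rrnB T1 and T7Te terminators. According to the depositor, a new DNA part is cloned in by a BsaI Golden Gate reaction that replaces the RFP gene. Loss of the RFP cassette should offer a visual way to tell recombinant colonies from red parental ones, although the record does not spell this out. In the resulting plasmid the part is flanked by BsmBI sites and by the fusion sites that define position 22 of the EMMA architecture, so a later BsmBI assembly can release it and join it in order with parts from the other positions. The type IIS sites and fusion overhangs are not annotated in the feature table, and the record does not say what functional class of part position 22 holds.
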