Features (pLannotate 1.2.2; 15 found; start..end, strand, type, name):
     48..68      -  misc_feature   BioBrick suffix: universal suffix for all parts
     75..102     -  terminator     T7Te terminator: phage T7 early transcription terminator
    118..189     -  terminator     rrnB T1 terminator: transcription terminator T1 from the E. coli rrnB gene
    237..911     -  CDS            mRFP1: mRFP1 is a basic (constitutively fluorescent) red fluorescent protein published in 2002, derived from Discosoma sp.. It is reported to be a somewhat slowly-maturing monomer with low acid sensitivity.
    947..963     -  protein_bind   lac operator: The lac repressor binds to the lac operator to inhibit transcription in E. coli. This inhibition can be relieved by adding lactose or isopropyl-β-D-thiogalactopyranoside (IPTG). lac repressor encoded by lacI
    971..1001    -  promoter       lac promoter: promoter for the E. coli lac operon
   1016..1037    -  protein_bind   CAP binding site: CAP binding activates transcription in the presence of cAMP. E. coli catabolite activator protein
   1050..1137    -  CDS            lacI (fragment): lac repressor; lacI; The lac repressor binds to the lac operator to inhibit transcription in E. coli. This inhibition can be relieved by adding lactose or isopropyl-β-D-thiogalactopyranoside (IPTG).
   1138..1159    -  misc_feature   BioBrick prefix: BioBrick prefix for parts that do not start with "ATG"
   1242..1273    +  terminator     tonB terminator: bidirectional E. coli tonB-P14 transcription terminator
   1274..1376    +  promoter       cat promoter: promoter of the E. coli cat gene encoding chloramphenicol acetyltransferase
   1377..2190    +  CDS            KanR (fragment): aminoglycoside phosphotransferase; aph(3')-Ia; confers resistance to kanamycin in bacteria or G418 (Geneticin®) in eukaryotes
   2213..2240    +  terminator     T7Te terminator: phage T7 early transcription terminator
   2252..2839    -  rep_origin     ori: high-copy-number ColE1/pMB1/pBR322/pUC origin of replication
   2861..2890    -  terminator     T3Te terminator: phage T3 early transcription terminator
>Addgene plasmid #100632 | YCe1514 HC_Kan_RFP-p22 | addgene full sequence | sequence record 192733 | Addgene NGS Result
TCCTGAATGATATCAAGCTTGAATTCGTTCGTCTCGTTCGAGAGACCCTGCAGCGGCCGCTACTAGTATA
TAAACGCAGAAAGGCCCACCCGAAGGTGAGCCAGTGTGACTCTAGTAGAGAGCGTTCACCGACAAACAAC
AGATAAAACGAAAGGCCCAGTCTTTCGACTGAGCCTTTCGTTTTATTTGATGCCTGGCTCTAGTAGCGAT
CTACACTAGCACTATCAGCGTTATTAAGCACCGGTGGAGTGACGACCTTCAGCACGTTCGTACTGTTCAA
CGATGGTGTAGTCTTCGTTGTGGGAGGTGATGTCCAGTTTGATGTCGGTTTTGTAAGCACCCGGCAGCTG
AACCGGTTTTTTAGCCATGTAGGTGGTTTTAACTTCAGCGTCGTAGTGACCACCGTCTTTCAGTTTCAGA
CGCATTTTGATTTCACCTTTCAGAGCACCGTCTACCGGGTACATACGTTCGGTGGAAGCTTCCCAACCCA
TGGTTTTTTTCTGCATAACCGGACCGTCGGACGGGAAGTTGGTACCACGCAGTTTAACTTTGTAGATGAA
CTCACCGTCTTGCAGGGAGGAGTCCTGGGTAACGGTAACAACACCACCGTCTTCGAAGTTCATAACACGT
TCCCATTTGAAACCTTCCGGGAAGGACAGTTTCAGGTAGTCCGGGATGTCAGCCGGGTGTTTAACGTAAG
CTTTGGAACCGTACTGGAACTGCGGGGACAGGATGTCCCAAGCGAACGGCAGCGGACCACCTTTGGTAAC
TTTCAGTTTAGCGGTCTGGGTACCTTCGTACGGACGACCTTCACCTTCACCTTCGATTTCGAACTCGTGA
CCGTTAACGGAACCTTCCATACGAACTTTGAAACGCATGAACTCTTTGATAACGTCTTCGGAGGAAGCCA
TCTAGTATTTCTCCTCTTTCTCTAGTATGTGTGAAATTGTTATCCGCTCACAATTCCACACAACATACGA
GCCGGAAGCATAAAGTGTAAAGCCTGGGGTGCCTAATGAGTGAGCTAACTCACATTAATTGCGTTGCGCT
CACTGCCCGCTTTCCAGTCGGGAAACCTGTCGTGCCAGCTGCATTAATGAATCGGCCAACGCGCGGGGAG
AGGCGGTTTGCGTATTGCTCTAGAAGCGGCCGCGAATTCGGTCTCTCAACCGAGACGTACGAATTCTCTA
GATATCGCTCAATACTGACCATTTAAATCATACCTGACCTCCATAGCAGAAAGTCAAAAGCCTCCGACCG
GAGGCTTTTGACTTGATCGGCACGTAAGAGGTTCCAACTTTCACCATAATGAAATAAGATCACTACCGGG
CGTATTTTTTGAGTTATCGAGATTTTCAGGAGCTAAGGAAGCTAAAATGAGCCATATTCAACGGGAAACG
TCTTGCTCGAGGCCGCGATTAAATTCCAACATGGATGCTGATTTATATGGGTATAAATGGGCTCGCGATA
ATGTCGGGCAATCAGGTGCGACAATCTATCGATTGTATGGGAAGCCCGATGCGCCAGAGTTGTTTCTGAA
ACATGGCAAAGGTAGCGTTGCCAATGATGTTACAGATGAGATGGTCAGGCTAAACTGGCTGACGGAATTT
ATGCCTCTTCCGACCATCAAGCATTTTATCCGTACTCCTGATGATGCATGGTTACTCACCACTGCGATCC
CAGGGAAAACAGCATTCCAGGTATTAGAAGAATATCCTGATTCAGGTGAAAATATTGTTGATGCGCTGGC
AGTGTTCCTGCGCCGGTTGCATTCGATTCCTGTTTGTAATTGTCCTTTTAACGGCGATCGCGTATTTCGT
CTCGCTCAGGCGCAATCACGAATGAATAACGGTTTGGTTGGTGCGAGTGATTTTGATGACGAGCGTAATG
GCTGGCCTGTTGAACAAGTCTGGAAAGAAATGCATAAGCTTTTGCCATTCTCACCGGATTCAGTCGTCAC
TCATGGTGATTTCTCACTTGATAACCTTATTTTTGACGAGGGGAAATTAATAGGTTGTATTGATGTTGGA
CGAGTCGGAATCGCAGACCGATACCAGGATCTTGCCATCCTATGGAACTGCCTCGGTGAGTTTTCTCCTT
CATTACAGAAACGGCTTTTTCAAAAATATGGTATTGATAATCCTGATATGAATAAATTGCAGTTTCACTT
GATGCTCGATGAGTTTTTCTGAGGGCCCAAATGTAATCACCTGGCTCACCTTCGGGTGGGCCTTTCTGCG
TTGCTGGCGTTTTTCCATAGGCTCCGCCCCCCTGACGAGCATCACAAAAATCGATGCTCAAGTCAGAGGT
GGCGAAACCCGACAGGACTATAAAGATACCAGGCGTTTCCCCCTGGAAGCTCCCTCGTGCGCTCTCCTGT
TCCGACCCTGCCGCTTACCGGATACCTGTCCGCCTTTCTCCCTTCGGGAAGCGTGGCGCTTTCTCATAGC
TCACGCTGTAGGTATCTCAGTTCGGTGTAGGTCGTTCGCTCCAAGCTGGGCTGTGTGCACGAACCCCCCG
TTCAGCCCGACCGCTGCGCCTTATCCGGTAACTATCGTCTTGAGTCCAACCCGGTAAGACACGACTTATC
GCCACTGGCAGCAGCCACTGGTAACAGGATTAGCAGAGCGAGGTATGTAGGCGGTGCTACAGAGTTCTTG
AAGTGGTGGCCTAACTACGGCTACACTAGAAGAACAGTATTTGGTATCTGCGCTCTGCTGAAGCCAGTTA
CCTCGGAAAAAGAGTTGGTAGCTCTTGATCCGGCAAACAAACCACCGCTGGTAGCGGTGGTTTTTTTGTT
TGCAAGCAGCAGATTACGCGCAGAAAAAAAGGATCTCAAGAAGATCCTTTGATTTTCTACCGAAGAAAGG
CCCACCCGTGAAGGTGAGCCAGTGAGTTGATTGCAGTCCAGTTACGCTGGAGTCTGAGGCTCG
